>Addgene plasmid #87536 | pTALE-STARVP160-C | depositor full sequence | sequence record 170735 | Full Sequence
GACATTGATTATTGACTAGTTATTAATAGTAATCAATTACGGGGTCATTAGTTCATAGCCCATATATGGA
GTTCCGCGTTACATAACTTACGGTAAATGGCCCGCCTGGCTGACCGCCCAACGACCCCCGCCCATTGACG
TCAATAATGACGTATGTTCCCATAGTAACGCCAATAGGGACTTTCCATTGACGTCAATGGGTGGACTATT
TACGGTAAACTGCCCACTTGGCAGTACATCAAGTGTATCATATGCCAAGTACGCCCCCTATTGACGTCAA
TGACGGTAAATGGCCCGCCTGGCATTATGCCCAGTACATGACCTTATGGGACTTTCCTACTTGGCAGTAC
ATCTACGTATTAGTCATCGCTATTACCATGGGTCGAGGTGAGCCCCACGTTCTGCTTCACTCTCCCCATC
TCCCCCCCCTCCCCACCCCCAATTTTGTATTTATTTATTTTTTAATTATTTTGTGCAGCGATGGGGGCGG
GGGGGGGGGGGGCGCGCGCCAGGCGGGGCGGGGCGGGGCGAGGGGCGGGGCGGGGCGAGGCGGAGAGGTG
CGGCGGCAGCCAATCAGAGCGGCGCGCTCCGAAAGTTTCCTTTTATGGCGAGGCGGCGGCGGCGGCGGCC
CTATAAAAAGCGAAGCGCGCGGCGGGCGGGAGTCGCTGCGTTGCCTTCGCCCCGTGCCCCGCTCCGCGCC
GCCTCGCGCCGCCCGCCCCGGCTCTGACTGACCGCGTTACTCCCACAGGTGAGCGGGCGGGACGGCCCTT
CTCCTCCGGGCTGTAATTAGCGCTTGGTTTAATGACGGCTCGTTTCTTTTCTGTGGCTGCGTGAAAGCCT
TAAAGGGCTCCGGGAGGGCCCTTTGTGCGGGGGGGAGCGGCTCGGGGGGTGCGTGCGTGTGTGTGTGCGT
GGGGAGCGCCGCGTGCGGCCCGCGCTGCCCGGCGGCTGTGAGCGCTGCGGGCGCGGCGCGGGGCTTTGTG
CGCTCCGCGTGTGCGCGAGGGGAGCGCGGCCGGGGGCGGTGCCCCGCGGTGCGGGGGGGCTGCGAGGGGA
ACAAAGGCTGCGTGCGGGGTGTGTGCGTGGGGGGGTGAGCAGGGGGTGTGGGCGCGGCGGTCGGGCTGTA
ACCCCCCCCTGCACCCCCCTCCCCGAGTTGCTGAGCACGGCCCGGCTTCGGGTGCGGGGCTCCGTGCGGG
GCGTGGCGCGGGGCTCGCCGTGCCGGGCGGGGGGTGGCGGCAGGTGGGGGTGCCGGGCGGGGCGGGGCCG
CCTCGGGCCGGGGAGGGCTCGGGGGAGGGGCGCGGCGGCCCCGGAGCGCCGGCGGCTGTCGAGGCGCGGC
GAGCCGCAGCCATTGCCTTTTATGGTAATCGTGCGAGAGGGCGCAGGGACTTCCTTTGTCCCAAATCTGG
CGGAGCCGAAATCTGGGAGGCGCCGCCGCACCCCCTCTAGCGGGCGCGGGCGAAGCGGTGCGGCGCCGGC
AGGAAGGAAATGGGCGGGGAGGGCCTTCGTGCGTCGCCGCGCCGCCGTCCCCTTCTCCATCTCCAGCCTC
GGGGCTGCCGCAGGGGGACGGCTGCCTTCGGGGGGGACGGGGCAGGGCGGGGTTCGGCTTCTGGCGTGTG
ACCGGCGGCTCTAGAGCCTCTGCTAACCATGTTCATGCCTTCTTCTTTTTCCTACAGCTCCTGGGCAACG
TGCTGGTTGTTGTGCTGTCTCATCATTTTGGCAAAGAATTCCTCGAGGCCGCCACCATGGACTACAAAGA
CCATGACGGTGATTATAAAGATCATGACATCGATTACAAGGATGACGATGACAAGATGGCCCCCAAGAAG
AAGAGGAAGGTGGGCATTCACCGCGGGGTACCTATGGTGGACTTGAGGACACTCGGTTATTCGCAACAGC
AACAGGAGAAAATCAAGCCTAAGGTCAGGAGCACCGTCGCGCAACACCACGAGGCGCTTGTGGGGCATGG
CTTCACTCATGCGCATATTGTCGCGCTTTCACAGCACCCTGCGGCGCTTGGGACGGTGGCTGTCAAATAC
CAAGATATGATTGCGGCCCTGCCCGAAGCCACGCACGAGGCAATTGTAGGGGTCGGTAAACAGTGGTCGG
GAGCGCGAGCACTTGAGGCGCTGCTGACTGTGGCGGGTGAGCTTAGGGGGCCTCCGCTCCAGCTCGACAC
CGGGCAGCTGCTGAAGATCGCGAAGAGAGGGGGAGTAACAGCGGTAGAGGCAGTGCACGCCTGGCGCAAT
GCGCTCACCGGGGCCCCCTTGAACCTGCAGGATACGTTTATCAGTGATAAAGTGTCAAGCATGACAAAGT
TGCAGCCGAATACAGTGGTATCCTGCAGGTGCTCTGTCAGGACCACGGGCTTACGCCACAACAGGTGGTG
GCGATTGCATCTCACGACGGCGGACGCCCTGCCTTGGTGTCCATCGTAGCCCAATTGTCCAGGCCCGATC
CCGCGTTGGCTGCGTTAACGAATGACCATCTGGTGGCGTTGGCATGTCTTGGTGGACGACCCGCGCTCGA
TGCAGTCAAAAAGGGTCTGCCTCATGCTCCCGCATTGATCAAAAGAACCAACCGGCGGATTCCCGAGAGA
ACTTCCCATCGAGTCGCGGCTAGCCCCAAGAAGAAGAGAAAGGTGGAGGCCAGCGGTTCCGGACAGTGGA
GACGGCGGGCTCGCGCCGACGCGCTGGACGATTTCGATCTCGACATGCTGGGTTCTGATGCCCTCGATGA
CTTTGACCTGGATATGTTGGGAAGCGACGCATTGGATGACTTTGATCTGGACATGCTCGGCTCCGATGCT
CTGGACGATTTCGATCTCGATATGTTAGGGTCAGACGCACTGGATGATTTCGACCTTGATATGTTGGGAA
GCGATGCCCTTGATGATTTCGACCTGGACATGCTCGGCAGCGACGCCCTGGACGATTTCGATCTGGACAT
GCTGGGGTCCGATGCCTTGGATGATTTTGACTTGGATATGCTGGGGAGTGATGCCCTGGACGACTTTGAC
CTGGACATGCTGGGCTCCGATGCGCTCGATGACTTCGATTTGGATATGTTGATTAACTCTAGAGGCAGTG
GAGCCACTAACTTCTCCCTGTTGAAACAAGCAGGGGATGTCGAAGAGAATCCCGGGCCAATGGTGAGCAA
GGGCGAGGAGGATAACATGGCCATCATCAAGGAGTTCATGCGCTTCAAGGTGCACATGGAGGGCTCCGTG
AACGGCCACGAGTTCGAGATCGAGGGCGAGGGCGAGGGCCGCCCCTACGAGGGCACCCAGACCGCCAAGC
TGAAGGTGACCAAGGGTGGCCCCCTGCCCTTCGCCTGGGACATCCTGTCCCCTCAGTTCATGTACGGCTC
CAAGGCCTACGTGAAGCACCCCGCCGACATCCCCGACTACTTGAAGCTGTCCTTCCCCGAGGGCTTCAAG
TGGGAGCGCGTGATGAACTTCGAGGACGGCGGCGTGGTGACCGTGACCCAGGACTCCTCCCTGCAGGACG
GCGAGTTCATCTACAAGGTGAAGCTGCGCGGCACCAACTTCCCCTCCGACGGCCCCGTAATGCAGAAGAA
GACCATGGGCTGGGAGGCCTCCTCCGAGCGGATGTACCCCGAGGACGGCGCCCTGAAGGGCGAGATCAAG
CAGAGGCTGAAGCTGAAGGACGGCGGCCACTACGACGCTGAGGTCAAGACCACCTACAAGGCCAAGAAGC
CCGTGCAGCTGCCCGGCGCCTACAACGTCAACATCAAGTTGGACATCACCTCCCACAACGAGGACTACAC
CATCGTGGAACAGTACGAACGCGCCGAGGGCCGCCACTCCACCGGCGGCATGGACGAGCTGTACAAGTAA
CGCCCGCCCCACGACCCGCAGCGCCCGACCGAAAGGAGCGCACGACCCCATGCATCGATGATCTAGAGCT
CCGTCTCAAGCTGAGCTCGCTGATCAGCCTCGACTGTGCCTTCTAGTTGCCAGCCATCTGTTGTTTGCCC
CTCCCCCGTGCCTTCCTTGACCCTGGAAGGTGCCACTCCCACTGTCCTTTCCTAATAAAATGAGGAAATT
GCATCGCATTGTCTGAGTAGGTGTCATTCTATTCTGGGGGGTGGGGTGGGGCAGGACAGCAAGGGGGAGG
ATTGGGAAGACAATAGCAGGCATGCTGGGGATGCGGTGGGCTCTATGGCTTCTGAGGCGGAAAGAACCTG
CAGCCCAAGCTTGGCGTAATCATGGTCATAGCTGTTTCCTGTGTGAAATTGTTATCCGCTCACAATTCCA
CACAACATACGAGCCGGAAGCATAAAGTGTAAAGCCTGGGGTGCCTAATGAGTGAGCTAACTCACATTAA
TTGCGTTGCGCTCACTGCCCGCTTTCCAGTCGGGAAACCTGTCGTGCCAGCGGATCCGCATCTCAATTAG
TCAGCAACCATAGTCCCGCCCCTAACTCCGCCCATCCCGCCCCTAACTCCGCCCAGTTCCGCCCATTCTC
CGCCCCATGGCTGACTAATTTTTTTTATTTATGCAGAGGCCGAGGCCGCCTCGGCCTCTGAGCTATTCCA
GAAGTAGTGAGGAGGCTTTTTTGGAGGCCTAGGCTTTTGCAAAAAGCTAACTTGTTTATTGCAGCTTATA
ATGGTTACAAATAAAGCAATAGCATCACAAATTTCACAAATAAAGCATTTTTTTCACTGCATTCTAGTTG
TGGTTTGTCCAAACTCATCAATGTATCTTATCATGTCTGGATCCGCTGCATTAATGAATCGGCCAACGCG
CGGGGAGAGGCGGTTTGCGTATTGGGCGCTCTTCCGCTTCCTCGCTCACTGACTCGCTGCGCTCGGTCGT
TCGGCTGCGGCGAGCGGTATCAGCTCACTCAAAGGCGGTAATACGGTTATCCACAGAATCAGGGGATAAC
GCAGGAAAGAACATGTGAGCAAAAGGCCAGCAAAAGGCCAGGAACCGTAAAAAGGCCGCGTTGCTGGCGT
TTTTCCATAGGCTCCGCCCCCCTGACGAGCATCACAAAAATCGACGCTCAAGTCAGAGGTGGCGAAACCC
GACAGGACTATAAAGATACCAGGCGTTTCCCCCTGGAAGCTCCCTCGTGCGCTCTCCTGTTCCGACCCTG
CCGCTTACCGCATACCTGTCCGCCTTTCTCCCTTCGGGAAGCGTGGCGCTTTCTCAATGCTCACGCTGTA
GGTATCTCAGTTCGGTGTAGGTCGTTCGCTCCAAGCTGGGCTGTGTGCACGAACCCCCCGTTCAGCCCGA
CCGCTGCGCCTTATCCGGTAACTATCGTCTTGAGTCCAACCCGGTAAGACACGACTTATCGCCACTGGCA
GCAGCCACTGGTAACAGGATTAGCAGAGCGAGGTATGTAGGCGGTGCTACAGAGTTCTTGAAGTGGTGGC
CTAACTACGGCTACACTAGAAGGACAGTATTTGGTATCTGCGCTCTGCTGAAGCCAGTTACCTTCGGAAA
AAGAGTTGGTAGCTCTTGATCCGGCAAACAAACCACCGCTGGTAGCGGTGGTTTTTTTGTTTGCAAGCAG
CAGATTACGCGCAGAAAAAAAGGATCTCAAGAAGATCCTTTGATCTTTTCTACGGGGTCTGACGCTCAGT
GGAACGAAAACTCACGTTAAGGGATTTTGGTCATGAGATTATCAAAAAGGATCTTCACCTAGATCCTTTT
AAATTAAAAATGAAGTTTTAAATCAATCTAAAGTATATATGAGTAAACTTGGTCTGACAGTTACCAATGC
TTAATCAGTGAGGCACCTATCTCAGCGATCTGTCTATTTCGTTCATCCATAGTTGCCTGACTCCCCGTCG
TGTAGATAACTACGATACGGGAGGGCTTACCATCTGGCCCCAGTGCTGCAATGATACCGCGAGACCCACG
CTCACCGGCTCCAGATTTATCAGCAATAAACCAGCCAGCCGGAAGGGCCGAGCGCAGAAGTGGTCCTGCA
ACTTTATCCGCCTCCATCCAGTCTATTAATTGTTGCCGGGAAGCTAGAGTAAGTAGTTCGCCAGTTAATA
GTTTGCGCAACGTTGTTGCCATTGCTACAGGCATCGTGGTGTCACGCTCGTCGTTTGGTATGGCTTCATT
CAGCTCCGGTTCCCAACGATCAAGGCGAGTTACATGATCCCCCATGTTGTGCAAAAAAGCGGTTAGCTCC
TTCGGTCCTCCGATCGTTGTCAGAAGTAAGTTGGCCGCAGTGTTATCACTCATGGTTATGGCAGCACTGC
ATAATTCTCTTACTGTCATGCCATCCGTAAGATGCTTTTCTGTGACTGGTGAGTACTCAACCAAGTCATT
CTGAGAATAGTGTATGCGGCGACCGAGTTGCTCTTGCCCGGCGTCAATACGGGATAATACCGCGCCACAT
AGCAGAACTTTAAAAGTGCTCATCATTGGAAAACGTTCTTCGGGGCGAAAACTCTCAAGGATCTTACCGC
TGTTGAGATCCAGTTCGATGTAACCCACTCGTGCACCCAACTGATCTTCAGCATCTTTTACTTTCACCAG
CGTTTCTGGGTGAGCAAAAACAGGAAGGCAAAATGCCGCAAAAAAGGGAATAAGGGCGACACGGAAATGT
TGAATACTCATACTCTTCCTTTTTCAATGACCGCTTTGGAAAAACAAAGACTGTATTTCCTGGAAATTAA
TGTTTATTCAATAAACTGTGTATTCAGCTATATCACATAGTGGTGAGGCTGAAATGAGGCGGGAAGAGGC
GGTTGGGGCTTAATTATATCAATTTGGGTGGCCCCACAGCGCCTCCAAGGCGCCAGTCCTGTTTTGACAA
GTTGCCTCTGGAAGCCTCTACAATGCCTCTCTTCTTTTTCTCCAGAGTAAGCGGAGGCCAGGGGCCCCCG
GCCTCTGCTTAATACTAAAAAAAACAGCTGTTGTCATAGTAATGATTGGGTGGAAACATTCCAGGCCTGG
GTGGAGAGGCTTTTTGCTTCCTCTTGCAAAACCACACTGACATTCCAGGCCTGGGTGGAGAGGCTTTTTG
CTTCCTCTTGCAAAACCACACTGCCCTCTGGAGGGCAGTTGCCTAGCAACTAACTAAAAGAGGATGTCGC
ACGGCCAGCTGCGGTCAGTTAGTCACTTCCTGCTTAACTGACTTGACATTTTCTATTTTAAGAGTCGGGA
GGAAAATTACTGTGTTGGAGGCCCTCCGCCATCTTCTGAAGCTGAATCGAATTAACTTGTTTATTGCAGC
TTATAATGGTTACAAATAAAGCAATAGCATCACAAATTTCACAAATAAAGCATTTTTTTCACTGCATTCT
AGTTGTGGTTTGTCCAAACTCATCAATGTATCTTATCATGTCTGGATCTGATATCATCGTC
Features (pLannotate 1.2.2; 23 found; start..end, strand, type, name):
      1..380     +  enhancer       CMV enhancer: human cytomegalovirus immediate early enhancer
    383..658     +  promoter       chicken β-actin promoter: No description available
    659..1667    +  intron         chimeric intron: chimera between introns from chicken β-actin and rabbit β-globin
   1740..1805    +  CDS            3xFLAG: three tandem FLAG® epitope tags, followed by an enterokinase cleavage site
   1857..2267    +  CDS            avrXa10 (fragment): AVX10_XANOO - Experimental evidence at protein level: Swiss-Prot protein existence level 1. Avirulence protein. Induces the hypersensitive response (HR)in rice plants carrying the resistance gene Xa10. Activity depends on the presence of the core repeat domains; replacement with repeat domains from other proteins (AvrBs3 of X.euvesicatoria (AC P14727) or AvrXa7 of this organism) does not elicit the HR. Probably acts as a transcription factor in its host plant (rice) to induce plant resistance or disease. From Xanthomonas oryzae pv. oryzae.
   2301..2327    +  CDS            TetR (fragment): tetracycline resistance regulatory protein; tetR
   2420..2608    +  CDS            avrBs3 (fragment): AVRB3_XANEU - Experimental evidence at protein level: Swiss-Prot protein existence level 1. Avirulence protein. Acts as a transcription factor in C.annuum plants. In susceptible plants lacking the Bs3 resistance gene induces expression of a number of genes, including genes homologous to a family of auxin-induced genes, alpha-expansin genes, pectate lyase, anthocyanidin glucoside rhamnosyl transferase and at least one transcription factor, UPA20. Their expression leads to plant hypertrophy in mesophyll cells, probably mainly mediated by UPA20 (PubMed:17962565). In resistant plants induces the h
   2678..3061    +  CDS            VP160: 10 tandem repeats of the minimal activation domain of herpes simplex virus VP16 (Cheng et al., 2013)
   3140..3847    +  CDS            mCherry: mCherry is a basic (constitutively fluorescent) red fluorescent protein published in 2004, derived from Discosoma sp.. It is reported to be a very rapidly-maturing monomer with low acid sensitivity.
   3954..4178    +  polyA_signal   bGH poly(A) signal: bovine growth hormone polyadenylation signal
   4182..4198    +  promoter       SV40 promoter (fragment): SV40 enhancer and early promoter
   4249..4265    -  protein_bind   lac operator: The lac repressor binds to the lac operator to inhibit transcription in E. coli. This inhibition can be relieved by adding lactose or isopropyl-β-D-thiogalactopyranoside (IPTG). lac repressor encoded by lacI
   4273..4303    -  promoter       lac promoter: promoter for the E. coli lac operon
   4318..4339    -  protein_bind   CAP binding site: CAP binding activates transcription in the presence of cAMP. E. coli catabolite activator protein
   4352..4391    -  CDS            lacI (fragment): lac repressor; lacI; The lac repressor binds to the lac operator to inhibit transcription in E. coli. This inhibition can be relieved by adding lactose or isopropyl-β-D-thiogalactopyranoside (IPTG).
   4398..4420    +  promoter       SV40 promoter (fragment): SV40 enhancer and early promoter
   4444..4579    +  rep_origin     SV40 ori: SV40 origin of replication
   4599..4733    +  polyA_signal   SV40 poly(A) signal: SV40 polyadenylation signal
   4735..4789    -  CDS            lacI (fragment): lac repressor; lacI; The lac repressor binds to the lac operator to inhibit transcription in E. coli. This inhibition can be relieved by adding lactose or isopropyl-β-D-thiogalactopyranoside (IPTG).
   4972..5560    -  rep_origin     ori: high-copy-number ColE1/pMB1/pBR322/pUC origin of replication
   5731..6591    -  CDS            AmpR: β-lactamase; bla; confers resistance to ampicillin, carbenicillin, and related antibiotics
   6592..6608    -  promoter       AmpR promoter (fragment): bla
   7194..7328    +  polyA_signal   SV40 poly(A) signal: SV40 polyadenylation signal
