[The description below was written by a language model from this plasmid's Addgene catalogue record and pLannotate feature annotations shown in this document.]
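Description:
pTALE-STARVP160-C is an empty mammalian expression destination vector for building designer TALE transcriptional activators, derived from a pCAG-GFP-IRES-puro backbone and intended for use with the STAR isothermal TAL effector assembly method. It is maintained in E. coli as a high-copy plasmid through a ColE1/pUC-type origin and selected with ampicillin via the β-lactamase gene. Remnants of lac regulatory elements, short SV40 promoter fragments, an SV40 origin and SV40 polyadenylation signals are also annotated in the backbone. No mammalian drug-resistance gene appears in the feature table.

Expression is driven by the CAG arrangement: CMV immediate-early enhancer, chicken β-actin promoter and a chimeric β-actin/β-globin intron, giving strong constitutive transcription in mammalian cells. The open reading frame begins with a 3xFLAG epitope tag for detection, followed by a TAL effector N-terminal fragment (annotated by similarity to AvrXa10) and a C-terminal fragment (annotated as AvrBs3). The gap between these two scaffold segments is presumably where the user-assembled array of DNA-binding repeats is inserted; the small TetR-like match there is probably spacer sequence, though the record does not describe the cloning site. The "-C" in the name is not explained in the record. Downstream lies VP160, ten tandem copies of the minimal herpes simplex VP16 activation domain, which recruits the transcription machinery to the targeted locus. An mCherry coding sequence follows, listed in the catalogue as a 2A-linked marker, so transfected cells can be identified or sorted by red fluorescence without fusing the reporter to the TALE. The bGH polyadenylation signal terminates the transcript. Once a repeat array is added, the plasmid serves for targeted activation of endogenous genes.
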