Addgene plasmid #87536: pTALE-STARVP160-C
Purpose: (Empty Backbone) Destination vector for TALE-VP160 construction
Depositing lab: Steve Pollard. Depositing organization: University of Edinburgh. Publication: STAR: a simple TAL effector assembly reaction using isothermal assembly. Gogolok S, Garcia-Diaz C, Pollard SM. Sci Rep. 2016 Sep 12;6:33209. doi: 10.1038/srep33209. PubMed 27615025.
Backbone
  Vector backbone: pCAG-GFP-IRES-puro
  Vector type: TALEN, Synthetic Biology ; TALE-TF (activator)
  Selectable markers: 2A-mCherry
Growth in bacteria
  Bacterial resistance: Ampicillin, 100 μg/mL
  Growth temperature: 37°C
  Growth strain: DH5alpha
  Copy number: High Copy
Gene/Insert
  Gene/Insert name: None
Terms and licenses: Academic/Nonprofit Terms; Industry Terms: Not Available to Industry
How to cite: pTALE-STARVP160-C was a gift from Steve Pollard (Addgene plasmid # 87536 ; http://n2t.net/addgene:87536 ; RRID:Addgene_87536)
