>Addgene plasmid #87536 | pTALE-STARVP160-C | depositor partial sequence | sequence record 170736 | Functional TALE-VP160-2A-mCherry domains incl. DBD insertion site
ATGGACTACAAAGACCATGACGGTGATTATAAAGATCATGACATCGATTACAAGGATGACGATGACAAGA
TGGCCCCCAAGAAGAAGAGGAAGGTGGGCATTCACCGCGGGGTACCTATGGTGGACTTGAGGACACTCGG
TTATTCGCAACAGCAACAGGAGAAAATCAAGCCTAAGGTCAGGAGCACCGTCGCGCAACACCACGAGGCG
CTTGTGGGGCATGGCTTCACTCATGCGCATATTGTCGCGCTTTCACAGCACCCTGCGGCGCTTGGGACGG
TGGCTGTCAAATACCAAGATATGATTGCGGCCCTGCCCGAAGCCACGCACGAGGCAATTGTAGGGGTCGG
TAAACAGTGGTCGGGAGCGCGAGCACTTGAGGCGCTGCTGACTGTGGCGGGTGAGCTTAGGGGGCCTCCG
CTCCAGCTCGACACCGGGCAGCTGCTGAAGATCGCGAAGAGAGGGGGAGTAACAGCGGTAGAGGCAGTGC
ACGCCTGGCGCAATGCGCTCACCGGGGCCCCCTTGAACCTGCAGGATACGTTTATCAGTGATAAAGTGTC
AAGCATGACAAAGTTGCAGCCGAATACAGTGGTATCCTGCAGGTGCTCTGTCAGGACCACGGGCTTACGC
CACAACAGGTGGTGGCGATTGCATCTCACGACGGCGGACGCCCTGCCTTGGTGTCCATCGTAGCCCAATT
GTCCAGGCCCGATCCCGCGTTGGCTGCGTTAACGAATGACCATCTGGTGGCGTTGGCATGTCTTGGTGGA
CGACCCGCGCTCGATGCAGTCAAAAAGGGTCTGCCTCATGCTCCCGCATTGATCAAAAGAACCAACCGGC
GGATTCCCGAGAGAACTTCCCATCGAGTCGCGGCTAGCCCCAAGAAGAAGAGAAAGGTGGAGGCCAGCGG
TTCCGGACAGTGGAGACGGCGGGCTCGCGCCGACGCGCTGGACGATTTCGATCTCGACATGCTGGGTTCT
GATGCCCTCGATGACTTTGACCTGGATATGTTGGGAAGCGACGCATTGGATGACTTTGATCTGGACATGC
TCGGCTCCGATGCTCTGGACGATTTCGATCTCGATATGTTAGGGTCAGACGCACTGGATGATTTCGACCT
TGATATGTTGGGAAGCGATGCCCTTGATGATTTCGACCTGGACATGCTCGGCAGCGACGCCCTGGACGAT
TTCGATCTGGACATGCTGGGGTCCGATGCCTTGGATGATTTTGACTTGGATATGCTGGGGAGTGATGCCC
TGGACGACTTTGACCTGGACATGCTGGGCTCCGATGCGCTCGATGACTTCGATTTGGATATGTTGATTAA
CTCTAGAGGCAGTGGAGCCACTAACTTCTCCCTGTTGAAACAAGCAGGGGATGTCGAAGAGAATCCCGGG
CCAATGGTGAGCAAGGGCGAGGAGGATAACATGGCCATCATCAAGGAGTTCATGCGCTTCAAGGTGCACA
TGGAGGGCTCCGTGAACGGCCACGAGTTCGAGATCGAGGGCGAGGGCGAGGGCCGCCCCTACGAGGGCAC
CCAGACCGCCAAGCTGAAGGTGACCAAGGGTGGCCCCCTGCCCTTCGCCTGGGACATCCTGTCCCCTCAG
TTCATGTACGGCTCCAAGGCCTACGTGAAGCACCCCGCCGACATCCCCGACTACTTGAAGCTGTCCTTCC
CCGAGGGCTTCAAGTGGGAGCGCGTGATGAACTTCGAGGACGGCGGCGTGGTGACCGTGACCCAGGACTC
CTCCCTGCAGGACGGCGAGTTCATCTACAAGGTGAAGCTGCGCGGCACCAACTTCCCCTCCGACGGCCCC
GTAATGCAGAAGAAGACCATGGGCTGGGAGGCCTCCTCCGAGCGGATGTACCCCGAGGACGGCGCCCTGA
AGGGCGAGATCAAGCAGAGGCTGAAGCTGAAGGACGGCGGCCACTACGACGCTGAGGTCAAGACCACCTA
CAAGGCCAAGAAGCCCGTGCAGCTGCCCGGCGCCTACAACGTCAACATCAAGTTGGACATCACCTCCCAC
AACGAGGACTACACCATCGTGGAACAGTACGAACGCGCCGAGGGCCGCCACTCCACCGGCGGCATGGACG
AGCTGTACAAGTAA
