>Addgene plasmid #87536 | pTALE-STARVP160-C | depositor partial sequence | sequence record 170737 | half repeat encoding HD
CTTACGCCACAACAGGTGGTGGCGATTGCATCTCACGACGGCGGACGCCCTGCCTTGGTG
