>Addgene plasmid #87536 | pTALE-STARVP160-C | addgene partial sequence | sequence record 174831 | Addgene Partial NGS Result
GCACCCCCCTCCCCGAGTTGCTGAGCACGGCCCGGCTTCGGGTGCGGGGCTCCGTACGGGGCGTGGCGCG
GGGCTCGCCGTGCCGGGCGGGGGGTGGCGGCAGGTGGGGGTGCCGGGCGGGGCGGGGCCGCCTCGGGCCG
GGGAGGGCTCGGGGGAGGGGCGCGGCGGCCCCCGGAGCGCCGGCGGCTGTCGAGGCGCGGCGAGCCGCAG
CCATTGCCTTTTATGGTAATCGTGCGAGAGGGCGCAGGGACTTCCTTTGTCCCAAATCTGTGCGGAGCCG
AAATCTGGGAGGCGCCGCCGCACCCCCTCTAGCGGGCGCGGGGCGAAGCGGTGCGGCGCCGGCAGGAAGG
AAATGGGCGGGGAGGGCCTTCGTGCGTCGCCGCGCCGCCGTCCCCTTCTCCCTCTCCAGCCTCGGGGCTG
TCCGCGGGGGGACGGCTGCCTTCGGGGGGGACGGGGCAGGGCGGGGTTCGGCTTCTGGCGTGTGACCGGC
GGCTCTAGAGCCTCTGCTAACCATGTTCATGCCTTCTTCTTTTTCCTACAGCTCCTGGGCAACGTGCTGG
TTATTGTGCTGTCTCATCATTTTGGCAAAGAATTCCTCGAGGCCGCCACCATGGACTACAAAGACCATGA
CGGTGATTATAAAGATCATGACATCGATTACAAGGATGACGATGACAAGATGGCCCCCAAGAAGAAGAGG
AAGGTGGGCATTCACCGCGGGGTACCTATGGTGGACTTGAGGACACTCGGTTATTCGCAACAGCAACAGG
AGAAAATCAAGCCTAAGGTCAGGAGCACCGTCGCGCAACACCACGAGGCGCTTGTGGGGCATGGCTTCAC
TCATGCGCATATTGTCGCGCTTTCACAGCACCCTGCGGCGCTTGGGACGGTGGCTGTCAAATACCAAGAT
ATGATTGCGGCCCTGCCCGAAGCCACGCACGAGGCAATTGTAGGGGTCGGTAAACAGTGGTCGGGAGCGC
GAGCACTTGAGGCGCTGCTGACTGTGGCGGGTGAGCTTAGGGGGCCTCCGCTCCAGCTCGACACCGGGCA
GCTGCTGAAGATCGCGAAGAGAGGGGGAGTAACAGCGGTAGAGGCAGTGCACGCCTGGCGCAATGCGCTC
ACCGGGGCCCCCTTGAACCTGCAGGATACGTTTATCAGTGATAAAGTGTCAAGCATGACAAAGTTGCAGC
CGAATACAGTGGTATCCTGCAGGTGCTCTGTCAGGACCACGGGCTTACGCCACAACAGGTGGTGGCGATT
GCATCTCACGACGGCGGACGCCCTGCCTTGGTGTCCATCGTAGCCCAATTGTCCAGGCCCGATCCCGCGT
TGGCTGCGTTAACGAATGACCATCTGGTGGCGTTGGCATGTCTTGGTGGACGACCCGCGCTCGATGCAGT
CAAAAAGGGTCTGCCTCATGCTCCCGCATTGATCAAAAGAACCAACCGGCGGATTCCCGAGAGAACTTCC
CATCGAGTCGCGGCTAGCCCCAAGAAGAAGAGAAAGGTGGAGGCCAGCGGTTCCGGACAGTGGAGACGGC
GGGCTCGCGCCGACGCGCTGGACGATTTCGATCTCGACATGCTGGGTTCTGATGCCCTCGATGACTTTGA
CCTGGATATGTTGGGAAGCGACGCATTGGATGACTTTGATCTGGACATGCTCGGCTCCGATGCTCTGGAC
GATTTCGATCTCGATATGTTAGGGTCAGACGCACTGGATGATTTCGACCTTGATATGTTGGGAAGCGATG
CCCTTGATGATTTCGACCTGGACATGCTCGGCAGCGACGCCCTGGACGATTTCGATCTGGACATGCTGGG
GTCCGATGCCTTGGATGATTTTGACTTGGATATGCTGGGGAGTGATGCCCTGGACGACTTTGACCTGGAC
ATGCTGGGCTCCGATGCGCTCGATGACTTCGATTTGGATATGTTGATTAACTCTAGAGGCAGTGGAGCCA
CTAACTTCTCCCTGTTGAAACAAGCAGGGGATGTCGAAGAGAATCCCGGGCCAATGGTGAGCAAGGGCGA
GGAGGATAACATGGCCATCATCAAGGAGTTCATGCGCTTCAAGGTGCACATGGAGGGCTCCGTGAACGGC
CACGAGTTCGAGATCGAGGGCGAGGGCGAGGGCCGCCCCTACGAGGGCACCCAGACCGCCAAGCTGAAGG
TGACCAAGGGTGGCCCCCTGCCCTTCGCCTGGGACATCCTGTCCCCTCAGTTCATGTACGGCTCCAAGGC
CTACGTGAAGCACCCCGCCGACATCCCCGACTACTTGAAGCTGTCCTTCCCCGAGGGCTTCAAGTGGGAG
CGCGTGATGAACTTCGAGGACGGCGGCGTGGTGACCGTGACCCAGGACTCCTCCCTGCAGGACGGCGAGT
TCATCTACAAGGTGAAGCTGCGCGGCACCAACTTCCCCTCCGACGGCCCCGTAATGCAGAAGAAGACCAT
GGGCTGGGAGGCCTCCTCCGAGCGGATGTACCCCGAGGACGGCGCCCTGAAGGGCGAGATCAAGCAGAGG
CTGAAGCTGAAGGACGGCGGCCACTACGACGCTGAGGTCAAGACCACCTACAAGGCCAAGAAGCCCGTGC
AGCTGCCCGGCGCCTACAACGTCAACATCAAGTTGGACATCACCTCCCACAACGAGGACTACACCATCGT
GGAACAGTACGAACGCGCCGAGGGCCGCCACTCCACCGGCGGCATGGACGAGCTGTACAAGTAACGCCCG
CCCCACGACCCGCAGCGCCCGACCGAAAGGAGCGCACGACCCCATGCATCGATGATCTAGAGCTCCGTCT
CAAGCTGAGCTCGCTGATCAGCCTCGACTGTGCCTTCTAGTTGCCAGCCATCTGTTGTTTGCCCCTCCCC
CGTGCCTTCCTTGACCCTGGAAGGTGCCACTCCCACTGTCCTTTCCTAATAAAATGAGGAAATTGCATCG
CATTGTCTGAGTAGGTGTCATTCTATTCTGGGGGGTGGGGTGGGGCAGGACAGCAAGGGGGAGGATTGGG
AAGACAATAGCAGGCATGCTGGGGATGCGGTGGGCTCTATGGCTTCTGAGGCGGAAAGAACCTGCAGCCC
AAGCTTGGCGTAATCATGGTCATAGCTGTTTCCTGTGTGAAATTGTTATCCGCTCACAATTCCACACAAC
ATACGAGCCGGAAGCATAAAGTGTAAAGCCTGGGGTGCCTAATGAGTGAGCTAACTCACATTAATTGCGT
TGCGCTCACTGCCCGCTTTCCAGTCGGGAAACCTGTCGTGCCAGCGGATCCGCATCTCAATTAGTCAGCA
ACCATAGTCCCGCCCCTAACTCCGCCCATCCCGCCCCTAACTCCGCCCAGTTCCGCCCATTCTCCGCCCC
ATGGCTGACTAATTTTTTTTATTTATGCAGAGGCCGAGGCCGCCTCGGCCTCTGAGCTATTCCAGAAGTA
GTGAGGAGGCTTTTTTGGAGGCCTAGGCTTTTGCAAAAAGCTAACTTGTTTATTGCAGCTTATAATGGTT
ACAAATAAAGCAATAGCATCACAAATTTCACAAATAAAGCATTTTTTTCACTGCATTCTAGTTGTGGTTT
GTCCAAACTCATCAATGTATCTTATCATGTCTGGATCCGCTGCATTAATGAATCGGCCAACGCGCGGGGA
GAGGCGGTTTGCGTATTGGGCGCTCTTCCGCTTCCTCGCTCACTGACTCGCTGCGCTCGGTCGTTCGGCT
GCGGCGAGCGGTATCAGCTCACTCAAAGGCGGTAATACGGTTATCCACAGAATCAGGGGATAACGCAGGA
AAGAACATGTGAGCAAAAGGCCAGCAAAAGGCCAGGAACCGTAAAAAGGCCGCGTTGCTGGCGTTTTTCC
ATAGGCTCCGCCCCCCTGACGAGCATCACAAAAATCGACGCTCAAGTCAGAGGTGGCGAAACCCGACAGG
ACTATAAAGATACCAGGCGTTTCCCCCTGGAAGCTCCCTCGTGCGCTCTCCTGTTCCGACCCTGCCGCTT
ACCGCATACCTGTCCGCCTTTCTCCCTTCGGGAAGCGTGGCGCTTTCTCATAGCTCACGCTGTAGGTATC
TCAGTTCGGTGTAGGTCGTTCGCTCCAAGCTGGGCTGTGTGCACGAACCCCCCGTTCAGCCCGACCGCTG
CGCCTTATCCGGTAACTATCGTCTTGAGTCCAACCCGGTAAGACACGACTTATCGCCACTGGCAGCAGCC
ACTGGTAACAGGATTAGCAGAGCGAGGTATGTAGGCGGTGCTACAGAGTTCTTGAAGTGGTGGCCTAACT
ACGGCTACACTAGAAGAACAGTATTTGGTATCTGCGCTCTGCTGAAGCCAGTTACCTTCGGAAAAAGAGT
TGGTAGCTCTTGATCCGGCAAACAAACCACCGCTGGTAGCGGTGGTTTTTTTGTTTGCAAGCAGCAGATT
ACGCGCAGAAAAAAAGGATCTCAAGAAGATCCTTTGATCTTTTCTACGGGGTCTGACGCTCAGTGGAACG
AAAACTCACGTTAAGGGATTTTGGTCATGAGATTATCAAAAAGGATCTTCACCTAGATCCTTTTAAATTA
AAAATGAAGTTTTAAATCAATCTAAAGTATATATGAGTAAACTTGGTCTGACAGTTACCAATGCTTAATC
AGTGAGGCACCTATCTCAGCGATCTGTCTATTTCGTTCATCCATAGTTGCCTGACTCCCCGTCGTGTAGA
TAACTACGATACGGGAGGGCTTACCATCTGGCCCCAGTGCTGCAATGATACCGCGAGACCCACGCTCACC
GGCTCCAGATTTATCAGCAATAAACCAGCCAGCCGGAAGGGCCGAGCGCAGAAGTGGTCCTGCAACTTTA
TCCGCCTCCATCCAGTCTATTAATTGTTGCCGGGAAGCTAGAGTAAGTAGTTCGCCAGTTAATAGTTTGC
GCAACGTTGTTGCCATTGCTACAGGCATCGTGGTGTCACGCTCGTCGTTTGGTATGGCTTCATTCAGCTC
CGGTTCCCAACGATCAAGGCGAGTTACATGATCCCCCATGTTGTGCAAAAAAGCGGTTAGCTCCTTCGGT
CCTCCGATCGTTGTCAGAAGTAAGTTGGCCGCAGTGTTATCACTCATGGTTATGGCAGCACTGCATAATT
CTCTTACTGTCATGCCATCCGTAAGATGCTTTTCTGTGACTGGTGAGTACTCAACCAAGTCATTCTGAGA
ATAGTGTATGCGGCGACCGAGTTGCTCTTGCCCGGCGTCAATACGGGATAATACCGCGCCACATAGCAGA
ACTTTAAAAGTGCTCATCATTGGAAAACGTTCTTCGGGGCGAAAACTCTCAAGGATCTTACCGCTGTTGA
GATCCAGTTCGATGTAACCCACTCGTGCACCCAACTGATCTTCAGCATCTTTTACTTTCACCAGCGTTTC
TGGGTGAGCAAAAACAGGAAGGCAAAATGCCGCAAAAAAGGGAATAAGGGCGACACGGAAATGTTGAATA
CTCATACTCTTCCTTTTTCAATGACCGCTTTGGAAAAACAAAGACTGTATTTCCTGGAAATTAATGTTTA
TTCAATAAACTGTGTATTCAGCTATATTCACATAGTGGTGAGGCTGAAATGAGGCGGGAAGAGGCGGTTG
GGGCTTAATTATATCAATTTGGGTGGCCCCACAGCGCCTCCAAGGCGCCAGTCCTGTTTTGACAAGTTGC
CTCTGGAAGCCTCTCTTCTTTTTCTCCAGAGTAAGCGGAGGCCAGGGGCCCCCGGCCTCTGCTTAATACT
AAAAAAAACAGCTGTTGTCATAGTAATGATTGGGTGGAAACATTCCAGGCCTGGGTGGAGAGGCTTTTTG
CTTCCTCTTGCAAAACCACACTGACATTCCAGGCCTGGGTGGAGAGGCTTTTTGCTTCCTCTTGCAAAAC
CACACTGCCCTCTGGAGGGCAGTTGCCTAGCAACTAATTAAAAGAGGATGTCGCACGGCCAGCTGCGGTC
AGTTAGTCACTTCCTGCTTAACTGACTTGACATTTTCTATTTTAAGAGTCGGGAGGAAAATTACTGTGTT
GGAGGCCCTCCGCCATCTTCTGAAGCTGAATCGAATTAACTTGTTTATTGCAGCTTATAATGGTTACAAA
TAAAGCAATAGCATCACAAATTTCACAAATAAAGCATTTTTTTCACTGCATTCTAGTTGTGGTTTGTCCA
AACTCATCAATGTATCTTATCATGTCTGGATCTGATATCATCGTC
